Addgene plasmid #217785: HUHe variant click editor (CE1) - pCMV-T7-BDFV-nCas9-EcKlenow (JO1271)
Purpose: Variant CE1 construct with BDFV HUH endonuclease, expressed from CMV or T7 promoters.
Depositing lab: Benjamin Kleinstiver. Depositing organization: Massachusetts General Hospital. Publication: Click editing enables programmable genome writing using DNA polymerases and HUH endonucleases. Ferreira da Silva J, Tou CJ, King EM, Eller ML, Rufino-Ramos D, Ma L, Cromwell CR, Metovic J, Benning FMC, Chao LH, Eichler FS, Kleinstiver BP. Nat Biotechnol. 2024 Jul 22. doi: 10.1038/s41587-024-02324-x. PubMed 39039307.
Backbone
  Vector backbone: pCMV-T7-SpCas9-P2A-EGFP (RTW3027)
  Backbone manufacturer: Addgene #139987
  Vector type: Mammalian Expression, CRISPR ; in vitro transcription; T7 promoter
Growth in bacteria
  Bacterial resistance: Ampicillin, 100 μg/mL
  Growth temperature: 37°C
  Growth strain: DH5alpha
  Copy number: High Copy
Gene/Insert
  Gene/Insert name: BDFV-XTEN-nSpCas9-BPNLS-EcKlenow(-exo)-BPNLS (alt name: JO1271)
  Species: Synthetic
  Mutation: nSpCas9(H840A); EcKlenow(-exo;D355A/E357A)
  Promoter: CMV and T7
  Tag / fusion protein: BPNLS (C terminal on backbone)
  Cloning method: Gibson Cloning
  Sequencing primers: 5′ oBK6928-CCAAGTCTCCACCCCATTGACG; 3′ oBK219-GGGAGTGGCACCTTCCAGGGTC
Terms and licenses: Academic/Nonprofit Terms; Industry Terms: Not Available to Industry
Depositor comments: Please visit https://doi.org/10.1101/2023.09.12.557440 for bioRxiv preprint.
How to cite: HUHe variant click editor (CE1) - pCMV-T7-BDFV-nCas9-EcKlenow (JO1271) was a gift from Benjamin Kleinstiver (Addgene plasmid # 217785 ; http://n2t.net/addgene:217785 ; RRID:Addgene_217785)
