[The description below was written by a language model from this plasmid's Addgene catalogue record and pLannotate feature annotations shown in this document.]
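Description:
HUHe variant click editor (CE1) - pCMV-T7-BDFV-nCas9-EcKlenow (JO1271) is a 9.9 kb mammalian expression and CRISPR plasmid built by Gibson cloning into the pCMV-T7-SpCas9-P2A-EGFP backbone. It is maintained in E. coli as a high-copy plasmid through a ColE1/pUC-type origin and selected with ampicillin via the β-lactamase gene. The remaining bacterial elements in the feature table (lac promoter/operator, CAP site, and fragments of lacI, bom and the SV40 promoter) are short backbone remnants with no evident role in the payload.

The payload is a single synthetic fusion open reading frame placed downstream of the CMV enhancer/promoter and a T7 promoter and terminated by the bGH polyadenylation signal. It can therefore be expressed by transfection into mammalian cells or used as a template for in vitro transcription with T7 RNA polymerase. From N to C terminus the fusion comprises an HUH endonuclease domain, annotated as a fragment of the Rep protein of beak and feather disease virus. This is followed by an XTEN linker, the SpCas9 H840A nickase, a bipartite NLS, the E. coli DNA polymerase I Klenow fragment made exonuclease-deficient by D355A/E357A, and a second C-terminal bipartite NLS. HUH Rep proteins nick a specific single-stranded DNA motif and remain covalently attached to its 5′ end, which provides a way to tether a DNA template to the editor. The nickase then opens one genomic strand at the guide-specified site, and the DNA-dependent polymerase can extend from that nick to copy the template. The construct is a CE1 variant used to test an alternative HUH endonuclease in click editing. No guide RNA cassette or fluorescent reporter appears in the annotations.
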