Features (pLannotate 1.2.2; 18 found; start..end, strand, type, name):
    113..217     -  promoter       AmpR promoter: bla
    288..332     -  misc_feature   bom (fragment): basis of mobility region from pBR322
    487..866     +  enhancer       CMV enhancer: human cytomegalovirus immediate early enhancer
    867..1070    +  promoter       CMV promoter: human cytomegalovirus (CMV) immediate early promoter
   1112..1130    +  promoter       T7 promoter: promoter for bacteriophage T7 RNA polymerase
   1177..1506    +  CDS            Rep (fragment): REP_BFDV - Experimental evidence at protein level: Swiss-Prot protein existence level 1. Essential for the replication of viral ssDNA. The closed circular ssDNA genome is first converted to a superhelical dsDNA. Rep and/or Rep' binds a specific hairpin at the genome origin of replication. Introduces an endonucleolytic nick within the conserved sequence 5'-AGTATTAC-3' in the intergenic region of the genome, thereby initiating the rolling circle replication (RCR). Following cleavage, binds covalently to the 5'-phosphate of DNA as a tyrosyl ester. The cleavage gives rise to a free 3'-OH that serv
   1576..3177    +  CDS            Cas9(N): N-terminal portion of Streptococcus pyogenes Cas9 (Zetsche et al., 2015)
   3178..5672    +  CDS            Cas9(C) (fragment): C-terminal portion of Streptococcus pyogenes Cas9 (Zetsche et al., 2015)
   5776..7593    +  CDS            polA (fragment): DPO1_ECOLI - Also known as resA. Experimental evidence at protein level: Swiss-Prot protein existence level 1. In addition to polymerase activity, this DNA polymerase exhibits 3'-5' and 5'-3' exonuclease activity. It is able to utilize nicked circular duplex DNA as a template and can unwind the parental DNA strand from its template. From Escherichia coli (strain K12).
   7714..7938    +  polyA_signal   bGH poly(A) signal: bovine growth hormone polyadenylation signal
   7942..7963    +  promoter       SV40 promoter (fragment): SV40 enhancer and early promoter
   7968..7984    +  misc_feature   MCS (fragment): pBluescript multiple cloning site
   8033..8049    -  protein_bind   lac operator: The lac repressor binds to the lac operator to inhibit transcription in E. coli. This inhibition can be relieved by adding lactose or isopropyl-β-D-thiogalactopyranoside (IPTG). lac repressor encoded by lacI
   8057..8087    -  promoter       lac promoter: promoter for the E. coli lac operon
   8102..8123    -  protein_bind   CAP binding site: CAP binding activates transcription in the presence of cAMP. E. coli catabolite activator protein
   8136..8228    -  CDS            lacI (fragment): lac repressor; lacI; The lac repressor binds to the lac operator to inhibit transcription in E. coli. This inhibition can be relieved by adding lactose or isopropyl-β-D-thiogalactopyranoside (IPTG).
   8411..8999    -  rep_origin     ori: high-copy-number ColE1/pMB1/pBR322/pUC origin of replication
   9170..112     -  CDS            AmpR (across the origin): β-lactamase; bla; confers resistance to ampicillin, carbenicillin, and related antibiotics
>Addgene plasmid #217785 | HUHe variant click editor (CE1) - pCMV-T7-BDFV-nCas9-EcKlenow (JO1271) | addgene full sequence | sequence record 432848 | Addgene NGS Result
ACTGATCTTCAGCATCTTTTACTTTCACCAGCGTTTCTGGGTGAGCAAAAACAGGAAGGCAAAATGCCGC
AAAAAAGGGAATAAGGGCGACACGGAAATGTTGAATACTCATACTCTTCCTTTTTCAATATTATTGAAGC
ATTTATCAGGGTTATTGTCTCATGAGCGGATACATATTTGAATGTATTTAGAAAAATAAACAAATAGGGG
TTCCGCGCACATTTCCCCGAAAAGTGCCACCTGACGTCGACGGATCGGGAGATCGATCTCCCGATCCCCT
AGGGTCGACTCTCAGTACAATCTGCTCTGATGCCGCATAGTTAAGCCAGTATCTGCTCCCTGCTTGTGTG
TTGGAGGTCGCTGAGTAGTGCGCGAGCAAAATTTAAGCTACAACAAGGCAAGGCTTGACCGACAATTGCA
TGAAGAATCTGCTTAGGGTTAGGCGTTTTGCGCTGCTTCGCGATGTACGGGCCAGATATACGCGTTGACA
TTGATTATTGACTAGTTATTAATAGTAATCAATTACGGGGTCATTAGTTCATAGCCCATATATGGAGTTC
CGCGTTACATAACTTACGGTAAATGGCCCGCCTGGCTGACCGCCCAACGACCCCCGCCCATTGACGTCAA
TAATGACGTATGTTCCCATAGTAACGCCAATAGGGACTTTCCATTGACGTCAATGGGTGGAGTATTTACG
GTAAACTGCCCACTTGGCAGTACATCAAGTGTATCATATGCCAAGTACGCCCCCTATTGACGTCAATGAC
GGTAAATGGCCCGCCTGGCATTATGCCCAGTACATGACCTTATGGGACTTTCCTACTTGGCAGTACATCT
ACGTATTAGTCATCGCTATTACCATGGTGATGCGGTTTTGGCAGTACATCAATGGGCGTGGATAGCGGTT
TGACTCACGGGGATTTCCAAGTCTCCACCCCATTGACGTCAATGGGAGTTTGTTTTGGCACCAAAATCAA
CGGGACTTTCCAAAATGTCGTAACAACTCCGCCCCATTGACGCAAATGGGCGGTAGGCGTGTACGGTGGG
AGGTCTATATAAGCAGAGCTGGTTTAGTGAACCGTCAGATCCGCTAGAGATCCGCGGCCGCTAATACGAC
TCACTATAGGGAGAGCCGCCACCATGTCCCCAGAAGATCACACCCGCCCCGGCACAATCCCCAGCAAGGA
AGGCTCTGGCTGTAGAAGATGGTGCTTCACCCTGAACAATCCTACAGACGGCGAAATCGAGTTCGTGCGG
AGCCTGGGACCTGACGAGTTCTACTACGCCATCGTCGGCAGAGAGAAAGGCGAGCAGGGCACCCCTCACC
TCCAGGGATATTTCCACTTTAAGAACAAGAAGCGGCTGAGCGCCCTGAAGAAAATGCTGCCTAGAGGCCA
CTTCGAGCGGGCCAAGGGCAGCGACGCCGACAACGAGAAGTACTGCAGCAAGGAAGGAGATGTGATCCTG
ACCCTGGGCATCGTGGCTCGGGACGGCCATAGAAGCGGAGGCTCTAGCGGCTCCGAGACACCCGGCACAT
CTGAGTCCGCCACCCCTGAGAGCAGCGGCGGCAGCGACAAGAAGTACAGCATCGGCCTGGACATCGGCAC
CAACTCTGTGGGCTGGGCCGTGATCACCGACGAGTACAAGGTGCCCAGCAAGAAATTCAAGGTGCTGGGC
AACACCGACCGGCACAGCATCAAGAAGAACCTGATCGGAGCCCTGCTGTTCGACAGCGGCGAAACAGCCG
AGGCCACCCGGCTGAAGAGAACCGCCAGAAGAAGATACACCAGACGGAAGAACCGGATCTGCTATCTGCA
AGAGATCTTCAGCAACGAGATGGCCAAGGTGGACGACAGCTTCTTCCACAGACTGGAAGAGTCCTTCCTG
GTGGAAGAGGATAAGAAGCACGAGCGGCACCCCATCTTCGGCAACATCGTGGACGAGGTGGCCTACCACG
AGAAGTACCCCACCATCTACCACCTGAGAAAGAAACTGGTGGACAGCACCGACAAGGCCGACCTGCGGCT
GATCTATCTGGCCCTGGCCCACATGATCAAGTTCCGGGGCCACTTCCTGATCGAGGGCGACCTGAACCCC
GACAACAGCGACGTGGACAAGCTGTTCATCCAGCTGGTGCAGACCTACAACCAGCTGTTCGAGGAAAACC
CCATCAACGCCAGCGGCGTGGACGCCAAGGCCATCCTGTCTGCCAGACTGAGCAAGAGCAGACGGCTGGA
AAATCTGATCGCCCAGCTGCCCGGCGAGAAGAAGAATGGCCTGTTCGGAAACCTGATTGCCCTGAGCCTG
GGCCTGACCCCCAACTTCAAGAGCAACTTCGACCTGGCCGAGGATGCCAAACTGCAGCTGAGCAAGGACA
CCTACGACGACGACCTGGACAACCTGCTGGCCCAGATCGGCGACCAGTACGCCGACCTGTTTCTGGCCGC
CAAGAACCTGTCCGACGCCATCCTGCTGAGCGACATCCTGAGAGTGAACACCGAGATCACCAAGGCCCCC
CTGAGCGCCTCTATGATCAAGAGATACGACGAGCACCACCAGGACCTGACCCTGCTGAAAGCTCTCGTGC
GGCAGCAGCTGCCTGAGAAGTACAAAGAGATTTTCTTCGACCAGAGCAAGAACGGCTACGCCGGCTACAT
TGACGGCGGAGCCAGCCAGGAAGAGTTCTACAAGTTCATCAAGCCCATCCTGGAAAAGATGGACGGCACC
GAGGAACTGCTCGTGAAGCTGAACAGAGAGGACCTGCTGCGGAAGCAGCGGACCTTCGACAACGGCAGCA
TCCCCCACCAGATCCACCTGGGAGAGCTGCACGCCATTCTGCGGCGGCAGGAAGATTTTTACCCATTCCT
GAAGGACAACCGGGAAAAGATCGAGAAGATCCTGACCTTCCGCATCCCCTACTACGTGGGCCCTCTGGCC
AGGGGAAACAGCAGATTCGCCTGGATGACCAGAAAGAGCGAGGAAACCATCACCCCCTGGAACTTCGAGG
AAGTGGTGGACAAGGGCGCTTCCGCCCAGAGCTTCATCGAGCGGATGACCAACTTCGATAAGAACCTGCC
CAACGAGAAGGTGCTGCCCAAGCACAGCCTGCTGTACGAGTACTTCACCGTGTATAACGAGCTGACCAAA
GTGAAATACGTGACCGAGGGAATGAGAAAGCCCGCCTTCCTGAGCGGCGAGCAGAAAAAGGCCATCGTGG
ACCTGCTGTTCAAGACCAACCGGAAAGTGACCGTGAAGCAGCTGAAAGAGGACTACTTCAAGAAAATCGA
GTGCTTCGACTCCGTGGAAATCTCCGGCGTGGAAGATCGGTTCAACGCCTCCCTGGGCACATACCACGAT
CTGCTGAAAATTATCAAGGACAAGGACTTCCTGGACAATGAGGAAAACGAGGACATTCTGGAAGATATCG
TGCTGACCCTGACACTGTTTGAGGACAGAGAGATGATCGAGGAACGGCTGAAAACCTATGCCCACCTGTT
CGACGACAAAGTGATGAAGCAGCTGAAGCGGCGGAGATACACCGGCTGGGGCAGGCTGAGCCGGAAGCTG
ATCAACGGCATCCGGGACAAGCAGTCCGGCAAGACAATCCTGGATTTCCTGAAGTCCGACGGCTTCGCCA
ACAGAAACTTCATGCAGCTGATCCACGACGACAGCCTGACCTTTAAAGAGGACATCCAGAAAGCCCAGGT
GTCCGGCCAGGGCGATAGCCTGCACGAGCACATTGCCAATCTGGCCGGCAGCCCCGCCATTAAGAAGGGC
ATCCTGCAGACAGTGAAGGTGGTGGACGAGCTCGTGAAAGTGATGGGCCGGCACAAGCCCGAGAACATCG
TGATCGAAATGGCCAGAGAGAACCAGACCACCCAGAAGGGACAGAAGAACAGCCGCGAGAGAATGAAGCG
GATCGAAGAGGGCATCAAAGAGCTGGGCAGCCAGATCCTGAAAGAACACCCCGTGGAAAACACCCAGCTG
CAGAACGAGAAGCTGTACCTGTACTACCTGCAGAATGGGCGGGATATGTACGTGGACCAGGAACTGGACA
TCAACCGGCTGTCCGACTACGATGTGGACGCTATCGTGCCTCAGAGCTTTCTGAAGGACGACTCCATCGA
CAACAAGGTGCTGACCAGAAGCGACAAGAACCGGGGCAAGAGCGACAACGTGCCCTCCGAAGAGGTCGTG
AAGAAGATGAAGAACTACTGGCGGCAGCTGCTGAACGCCAAGCTGATTACCCAGAGAAAGTTCGACAATC
TGACCAAGGCCGAGAGAGGCGGCCTGAGCGAACTGGATAAGGCCGGCTTCATCAAGAGACAGCTGGTGGA
AACCCGGCAGATCACAAAGCACGTGGCACAGATCCTGGACTCCCGGATGAACACTAAGTACGACGAGAAT
GACAAGCTGATCCGGGAAGTGAAAGTGATCACCCTGAAGTCCAAGCTGGTGTCCGATTTCCGGAAGGATT
TCCAGTTTTACAAAGTGCGCGAGATCAACAACTACCACCACGCCCACGACGCCTACCTGAACGCCGTCGT
GGGAACCGCCCTGATCAAAAAGTACCCTAAGCTGGAAAGCGAGTTCGTGTACGGCGACTACAAGGTGTAC
GACGTGCGGAAGATGATCGCCAAGAGCGAGCAGGAAATCGGCAAGGCTACCGCCAAGTACTTCTTCTACA
GCAACATCATGAACTTTTTCAAGACCGAGATTACCCTGGCCAACGGCGAGATCCGGAAGCGGCCTCTGAT
CGAGACAAACGGCGAAACCGGGGAGATCGTGTGGGATAAGGGCCGGGATTTTGCCACCGTGCGGAAAGTG
CTGAGCATGCCCCAAGTGAATATCGTGAAAAAGACCGAGGTGCAGACAGGCGGCTTCAGCAAAGAGTCTA
TCCTGCCCAAGAGGAACAGCGATAAGCTGATCGCCAGAAAGAAGGACTGGGACCCTAAGAAGTACGGCGG
CTTCGACAGCCCCACCGTGGCCTATTCTGTGCTGGTGGTGGCCAAAGTGGAAAAGGGCAAGTCCAAGAAA
CTGAAGAGTGTGAAAGAGCTGCTGGGGATCACCATCATGGAAAGAAGCAGCTTCGAGAAGAATCCCATCG
ACTTTCTGGAAGCCAAGGGCTACAAAGAAGTGAAAAAGGACCTGATCATCAAGCTGCCTAAGTACTCCCT
GTTCGAGCTGGAAAACGGCCGGAAGAGAATGCTGGCCTCTGCCGGCGAACTGCAGAAGGGAAACGAACTG
GCCCTGCCCTCCAAATATGTGAACTTCCTGTACCTGGCCAGCCACTATGAGAAGCTGAAGGGCTCCCCCG
AGGATAATGAGCAGAAACAGCTGTTTGTGGAACAGCACAAGCACTACCTGGACGAGATCATCGAGCAGAT
CAGCGAGTTCTCCAAGAGAGTGATCCTGGCCGACGCTAATCTGGACAAAGTGCTGTCCGCCTACAACAAG
CACCGGGATAAGCCCATCAGAGAGCAGGCCGAGAATATCATCCACCTGTTTACCCTGACCAATCTGGGAG
CCCCTGCCGCCTTCAAGTACTTTGACACCACCATCGACCGGAAGAGGTACACCAGCACCAAAGAGGTGCT
GGACGCCACCCTGATCCACCAGAGCATCACCGGCCTGTACGAGACACGGATCGACCTGTCTCAGCTGGGA
GGTGACTCCGGCGGAAGCTCTGGTGGCAGCAAGCGGACCGCCGACGGCTCTGAATTCGAGAGCCCTAAGA
AGAAAAGAAAGGTGAGCGGAGGCTCTAGCGGCGGAAGCGTTATCTCCTACGACAACTACGTGACCATCCT
GGACGAAGAGACACTGAAGGCTTGGATCGCTAAACTGGAAAAAGCCCCTGTGTTCGCCTTCGCCACCGCC
ACCGACTCCTTAGATAACATCAGCGCCAACCTGGTGGGCCTGTCTTTCGCCATCGAGCCTGGCGTGGCCG
CCTACATCCCCGTGGCCCACGATTACCTGGATGCCCCAGATCAAATCAGCAGAGAGAGAGCACTGGAGCT
CCTGAAGCCCCTGCTGGAGGACGAGAAGGCCCTGAAGGTGGGACAGAACCTGAAATACGATAGGGGAATC
CTGGCTAATTACGGCATCGAGCTGAGAGGCATCGCCTTCGATACCATGCTGGAATCTTACATCCTGAACA
GCGTGGCCGGCCGCCACGACATGGACAGCCTGGCTGAACGGTGGCTGAAGCACAAAACCATCACCTTCGA
AGAGATCGCCGGAAAGGGCAAGAACCAGCTGACATTTAATCAGATCGCACTGGAAGAAGCCGGCAGATAC
GCCGCTGAGGACGCCGACGTGACCCTTCAGCTGCACCTGAAGATGTGGCCCGATCTGCAGAAGCACAAGG
GCCCACTAAACGTGTTCGAGAACATCGAGATGCCTCTGGTGCCCGTCCTGAGCAGAATCGAGAGGAATGG
CGTGAAGATCGACCCCAAGGTGCTGCACAACCACAGCGAGGAACTGACACTGCGGCTGGCCGAGCTGGAA
AAGAAGGCCCACGAAATCGCCGGCGAGGAGTTCAACCTGTCTAGCACCAAGCAGCTACAAACAATCCTGT
TCGAGAAGCAGGGCATTAAGCCTCTGAAAAAGACACCTGGCGGAGCCCCCAGCACCAGCGAAGAAGTGCT
GGAGGAACTGGCGCTGGATTACCCTCTGCCCAAAGTGATCCTGGAATATAGAGGACTGGCCAAGCTGAAG
TCTACATACACCGACAAGCTGCCTCTGATGATCAACCCCAAGACCGGCCGGGTGCATACATCTTATCACC
AGGCCGTGACAGCCACCGGCCGGCTGAGCAGCACAGATCCTAACCTGCAAAACATCCCAGTGCGGAACGA
AGAGGGCAGAAGAATCAGACAGGCTTTCATTGCCCCTGAGGACTACGTCATCGTGTCTGCTGACTACAGC
CAGATAGAACTGAGAATCATGGCCCATCTGTCTCGGGACAAGGGCCTGCTGACCGCTTTTGCAGAAGGCA
AGGACATCCACAGAGCCACCGCTGCCGAAGTGTTCGGCCTGCCTCTGGAAACAGTGACCAGCGAGCAAAG
AAGGTCCGCCAAGGCCATTAACTTCGGCCTGATCTACGGCATGAGCGCCTTTGGCCTGGCCAGACAGCTC
AACATCCCTAGAAAGGAGGCCCAGAAATACATGGACCTGTACTTCGAGCGGTACCCCGGCGTGCTGGAGT
ACATGGAACGGACCAGAGCCCAGGCTAAAGAGCAGGGATACGTGGAAACCCTGGATGGCCGGAGACTGTA
TCTGCCTGACATCAAGAGCAGCAACGGCGCCAGAAGAGCCGCCGCTGAGAGAGCTGCTATCAACGCCCCT
ATGCAGGGCACCGCCGCCGACATCATCAAGCGGGCCATGATCGCCGTGGACGCCTGGCTGCAGGCCGAGC
AGCCTAGAGTGCGGATGATCATGCAGGTGCACGACGAGCTGGTGTTTGAGGTGCACAAGGACGACGTGGA
TGCTGTGGCCAAGCAGATTCACCAGCTGATGGAAAATTGCACCAGACTGGACGTGCCACTGCTGGTCGAG
GTTGGAAGCGGAGAGAATTGGGACCAGGCCCACTCTGGCGGCTCAAAAAGAACCGCCGACGGCAGCGAAT
TCGAGTCTCCCAAGAAGAAGAGGAAAGTCTGACCGGTCATCATCACCATCACCATTGAGTTTAAACCCGC
TGATCAGCCTCGACTGTGCCTTCTAGTTGCCAGCCATCTGTTGTTTGCCCCTCCCCCGTGCCTTCCTTGA
CCCTGGAAGGTGCCACTCCCACTGTCCTTTCCTAATAAAATGAGGAAATTGCATCGCATTGTCTGAGTAG
GTGTCATTCTATTCTGGGGGGTGGGGTGGGGCAGGACAGCAAGGGGGAGGATTGGGAAGACAATAGCAGG
CATGCTGGGGATGCGGTGGGCTCTATGGCTTCTGAGGCGGAAAGAACCAGCTGGGGCTCGATACCGTCGA
CCTCTAGCTAGAGCTTGGCGTAATCATGGTCATAGCTGTTTCCTGTGTGAAATTGTTATCCGCTCACAAT
TCCACACAACATACGAGCCGGAAGCATAAAGTGTAAAGCCTAGGGTGCCTAATGAGTGAGCTAACTCACA
TTAATTGCGTTGCGCTCACTGCCCGCTTTCCAGTCGGGAAACCTGTCGTGCCAGCTGCATTAATGAATCG
GCCAACGCGCGGGGAGAGGCGGTTTGCGTATTGGGCGCTCTTCCGCTTCCTCGCTCACTGACTCGCTGCG
CTCGGTCGTTCGGCTGCGGCGAGCGGTATCAGCTCACTCAAAGGCGGTAATACGGTTATCCACAGAATCA
GGGGATAACGCAGGAAAGAACATGTGAGCAAAAGGCCAGCAAAAGGCCAGGAACCGTAAAAAGGCCGCGT
TGCTGGCGTTTTTCCATAGGCTCCGCCCCCCTGACGAGCATCACAAAAATCGACGCTCAAGTCAGAGGTG
GCGAAACCCGACAGGACTATAAAGATACCAGGCGTTTCCCCCTGGAAGCTCCCTCGTGCGCTCTCCTGTT
CCGACCCTGCCGCTTACCGGATACCTGTCCGCCTTTCTCCCTTCGGGAAGCGTGGCGCTTTCTCATAGCT
CACGCTGTAGGTATCTCAGTTCGGTGTAGGTCGTTCGCTCCAAGCTGGGCTGTGTGCACGAACCCCCCGT
TCAGCCCGACCGCTGCGCCTTATCCGGTAACTATCGTCTTGAGTCCAACCCGGTAAGACACGACTTATCG
CCACTGGCAGCAGCCACTGGTAACAGGATTAGCAGAGCGAGGTATGTAGGCGGTGCTACAGAGTTCTTGA
AGTGGTGGCCTAACTACGGCTACACTAGAAGAACAGTATTTGGTATCTGCGCTCTGCTGAAGCCAGTTAC
CTTCGGAAAAAGAGTTGGTAGCTCTTGATCCGGCAAACAAACCACCGCTGGTAGCGGTGGTTTTTTTGTT
TGCAAGCAGCAGATTACGCGCAGAAAAAAAGGATCTCAAGAAGATCCTTTGATCTTTTCTACGGGGTCTG
ACGCTCAGTGGAACGAAAACTCACGTTAAGGGATTTTGGTCATGAGATTATCAAAAAGGATCTTCACCTA
GATCCTTTTAAATTAAAAATGAAGTTTTAAATCAATCTAAAGTATATATGAGTAAACTTGGTCTGACAGT
TACCAATGCTTAATCAGTGAGGCACCTATCTCAGCGATCTGTCTATTTCGTTCATCCATAGTTGCCTGAC
TCCCCGTCGTGTAGATAACTACGATACGGGAGGGCTTACCATCTGGCCCCAGTGCTGCAATGATACCGCG
CGAACCACGCTCACCGGCTCCAGATTTATCAGCAATAAACCAGCCAGCCGGAAGGGCCGAGCGCAGAAGT
GGTCCTGCAACTTTATCCGCCTCCATCCAGTCTATTAATTGTTGCCGGGAAGCTAGAGTAAGTAGTTCGC
CAGTTAATAGTTTGCGCAACGTTGTTGCCATTGCTACAGGCATCGTGGTGTCACGCTCGTCGTTTGGTAT
GGCTTCATTCAGCTCCGGTTCCCAACGATCAAGGCGAGTTACATGATCCCCCATGTTGTGCAAAAAAGCG
GTTAGCTCCTTCGGTCCTCCGATCGTTGTCAGAAGTAAGTTGGCCGCAGTGTTATCACTCATGGTTATGG
CAGCACTGCATAATTCTCTTACTGTCATGCCATCCGTAAGATGCTTTTCTGTGACTGGTGAGTACTCAAC
CAAGTCATTCTGAGAATAGTGTATGCGGCGACCGAGTTGCTCTTGCCCGGCGTCAATACGGGATAATACC
GCGCCACATAGCAGAACTTTAAAAGTGCTCATCATTGGAAAACGTTCTTCGGGGCGAAAACTCTCAAGGA
TCTTACCGCTGTTGAGATCCAGTTCGATGTAACCCACTCGTGCACCCA
